>Addgene plasmid #85169 | pJL-SaBE3 | depositor full sequence | sequence record 164328 | pJL-SaBE3 sequence 7689 bps
TCTGGTGGTTCTACTAATCTGTCAGATATTATTGAAAAGGAGACCGGTAAGCAACTGGTTATCCAGGAAT
CCATCCTCATGCTCCCAGAGGAGGTGGAAGAAGTCATTGGGAACAAGCCGGAAAGCGATATACTCGTGCA
CACCGCCTACGACGAGAGCACCGACGAGAATGTCATGCTTCTGACTAGCGACGCCCCTGAATACAAGCCT
TGGGCTCTGGTCATACAGGATAGCAACGGTGAGAACAAGATTAAGATGCTCTCTGGTGGTTCTCCCAAGA
AGAAGAGGAAAGTCTAACCGGTCATCATCACCATCACCATTGAGTTTAAACCCGCTGATCAGCCTCGACT
GTGCCTTCTAGTTGCCAGCCATCTGTTGTTTGCCCCTCCCCCGTGCCTTCCTTGACCCTGGAAGGTGCCA
CTCCCACTGTCCTTTCCTAATAAAATGAGGAAATTGCATCGCATTGTCTGAGTAGGTGTCATTCTATTCT
GGGGGGTGGGGTGGGGCAGGACAGCAAGGGGGAGGATTGGGAAGACAATAGCAGGCATGCTGGGGATGCG
GTGGGCTCTATGGCTTCTGAGGCGGAAAGAACCAGCTGGGGCTCGATACCGTCGACCTCTAGCTAGAGCT
TGGCGTAATCATGGTCATAGCTGTTTCCTGTGTGAAATTGTTATCCGCTCACAATTCCACACAACATACG
AGCCGGAAGCATAAAGTGTAAAGCCTAGGGTGCCTAATGAGTGAGCTAACTCACATTAATTGCGTTGCGC
TCACTGCCCGCTTTCCAGTCGGGAAACCTGTCGTGCCAGCTGCATTAATGAATCGGCCAACGCGCGGGGA
GAGGCGGTTTGCGTATTGGGCGCTCTTCCGCTTCCTCGCTCACTGACTCGCTGCGCTCGGTCGTTCGGCT
GCGGCGAGCGGTATCAGCTCACTCAAAGGCGGTAATACGGTTATCCACAGAATCAGGGGATAACGCAGGA
AAGAACATGTGAGCAAAAGGCCAGCAAAAGGCCAGGAACCGTAAAAAGGCCGCGTTGCTGGCGTTTTTCC
ATAGGCTCCGCCCCCCTGACGAGCATCACAAAAATCGACGCTCAAGTCAGAGGTGGCGAAACCCGACAGG
ACTATAAAGATACCAGGCGTTTCCCCCTGGAAGCTCCCTCGTGCGCTCTCCTGTTCCGACCCTGCCGCTT
ACCGGATACCTGTCCGCCTTTCTCCCTTCGGGAAGCGTGGCGCTTTCTCATAGCTCACGCTGTAGGTATC
TCAGTTCGGTGTAGGTCGTTCGCTCCAAGCTGGGCTGTGTGCACGAACCCCCCGTTCAGCCCGACCGCTG
CGCCTTATCCGGTAACTATCGTCTTGAGTCCAACCCGGTAAGACACGACTTATCGCCACTGGCAGCAGCC
ACTGGTAACAGGATTAGCAGAGCGAGGTATGTAGGCGGTGCTACAGAGTTCTTGAAGTGGTGGCCTAACT
ACGGCTACACTAGAAGAACAGTATTTGGTATCTGCGCTCTGCTGAAGCCAGTTACCTTCGGAAAAAGAGT
TGGTAGCTCTTGATCCGGCAAACAAACCACCGCTGGTAGCGGTGGTTTTTTTGTTTGCAAGCAGCAGATT
ACGCGCAGAAAAAAAGGATCTCAAGAAGATCCTTTGATCTTTTCTACGGGGTCTGACGCTCAGTGGAACG
AAAACTCACGTTAAGGGATTTTGGTCATGAGATTATCAAAAAGGATCTTCACCTAGATCCTTTTAAATTA
AAAATGAAGTTTTAAATCAATCTAAAGTATATATGAGTAAACTTGGTCTGACAGTTACCAATGCTTAATC
AGTGAGGCACCTATCTCAGCGATCTGTCTATTTCGTTCATCCATAGTTGCCTGACTCCCCGTCGTGTAGA
TAACTACGATACGGGAGGGCTTACCATCTGGCCCCAGTGCTGCAATGATACCGCGAGACCCACGCTCACC
GGCTCCAGATTTATCAGCAATAAACCAGCCAGCCGGAAGGGCCGAGCGCAGAAGTGGTCCTGCAACTTTA
TCCGCCTCCATCCAGTCTATTAATTGTTGCCGGGAAGCTAGAGTAAGTAGTTCGCCAGTTAATAGTTTGC
GCAACGTTGTTGCCATTGCTACAGGCATCGTGGTGTCACGCTCGTCGTTTGGTATGGCTTCATTCAGCTC
CGGTTCCCAACGATCAAGGCGAGTTACATGATCCCCCATGTTGTGCAAAAAAGCGGTTAGCTCCTTCGGT
CCTCCGATCGTTGTCAGAAGTAAGTTGGCCGCAGTGTTATCACTCATGGTTATGGCAGCACTGCATAATT
CTCTTACTGTCATGCCATCCGTAAGATGCTTTTCTGTGACTGGTGAGTACTCAACCAAGTCATTCTGAGA
ATAGTGTATGCGGCGACCGAGTTGCTCTTGCCCGGCGTCAATACGGGATAATACCGCGCCACATAGCAGA
ACTTTAAAAGTGCTCATCATTGGAAAACGTTCTTCGGGGCGAAAACTCTCAAGGATCTTACCGCTGTTGA
GATCCAGTTCGATGTAACCCACTCGTGCACCCAACTGATCTTCAGCATCTTTTACTTTCACCAGCGTTTC
TGGGTGAGCAAAAACAGGAAGGCAAAATGCCGCAAAAAAGGGAATAAGGGCGACACGGAAATGTTGAATA
CTCATACTCTTCCTTTTTCAATATTATTGAAGCATTTATCAGGGTTATTGTCTCATGAGCGGATACATAT
TTGAATGTATTTAGAAAAATAAACAAATAGGGGTTCCGCGCACATTTCCCCGAAAAGTGCCACCTGACGT
CGACGGATCGGGAGATCGATCTCCCGATCCCCTAGGGTCGACTCTCAGTACAATCTGCTCTGATGCCGCA
TAGTTAAGCCAGTATCTGCTCCCTGCTTGTGTGTTGGAGGTCGCTGAGTAGTGCGCGAGCAAAATTTAAG
CTACAACAAGGCAAGGCTTGACCGACAATTGCATGAAGAATCTGCTTAGGGTTAGGCGTTTTGCGCTGCT
TCGCGATGTACGGGCCAGATATACGCGTTGACATTGATTATTGACTAGTTATTAATAGTAATCAATTACG
GGGTCATTAGTTCATAGCCCATATATGGAGTTCCGCGTTACATAACTTACGGTAAATGGCCCGCCTGGCT
GACCGCCCAACGACCCCCGCCCATTGACGTCAATAATGACGTATGTTCCCATAGTAACGCCAATAGGGAC
TTTCCATTGACGTCAATGGGTGGAGTATTTACGGTAAACTGCCCACTTGGCAGTACATCAAGTGTATCAT
ATGCCAAGTACGCCCCCTATTGACGTCAATGACGGTAAATGGCCCGCCTGGCATTATGCCCAGTACATGA
CCTTATGGGACTTTCCTACTTGGCAGTACATCTACGTATTAGTCATCGCTATTACCATGGTGATGCGGTT
TTGGCAGTACATCAATGGGCGTGGATAGCGGTTTGACTCACGGGGATTTCCAAGTCTCCACCCCATTGAC
GTCAATGGGAGTTTGTTTTGGCACCAAAATCAACGGGACTTTCCAAAATGTCGTAACAACTCCGCCCCAT
TGACGCAAATGGGCGGTAGGCGTGTACGGTGGGAGGTCTATATAAGCAGAGCTGGTTTAGTGAACCGTCA
GATCCGCTAGAGATCCGCGGCCGCTAATACGACTCACTATAGGGAGAGCCGCCACCATGAGCTCAGAGAC
TGGCCCAGTGGCTGTGGACCCCACATTGAGACGGCGGATCGAGCCCCATGAGTTTGAGGTATTCTTCGAT
CCGAGAGAGCTCCGCAAGGAGACCTGCCTGCTTTACGAAATTAATTGGGGGGGCCGGCACTCCATTTGGC
GACATACATCACAGAACACTAACAAGCACGTCGAAGTCAACTTCATCGAGAAGTTCACGACAGAAAGATA
TTTCTGTCCGAACACAAGGTGCAGCATTACCTGGTTTCTCAGCTGGAGCCCATGCGGCGAATGTAGTAGG
GCCATCACTGAATTCCTGTCAAGGTATCCCCACGTCACTCTGTTTATTTACATCGCAAGGCTGTACCACC
ACGCTGACCCCCGCAATCGACAAGGCCTGCGGGATTTGATCTCTTCAGGTGTGACTATCCAAATTATGAC
TGAGCAGGAGTCAGGATACTGCTGGAGAAACTTTGTGAATTATAGCCCGAGTAATGAAGCCCACTGGCCT
AGGTATCCCCATCTGTGGGTACGACTGTACGTTCTTGAACTGTACTGCATCATACTGGGCCTGCCTCCTT
GTCTCAACATTCTGAGAAGGAAGCAGCCACAGCTGACATTCTTTACCATCGCTCTTCAGTCTTGTCATTA
CCAGCGACTGCCCCCACACATTCTCTGGGCCACCGGGTTGAAAAGCGGCAGCGAGACTCCCGGGACCTCA
GAGTCCGCCACACCCGAAAGTGGGAAACGGAACTACATCCTGGGGCTTGCCATTGGGATAACCAGCGTTG
GCTACGGAATTATTGATTATGAGACACGCGATGTGATTGACGCCGGGGTTAGGCTGTTCAAAGAGGCCAA
CGTTGAAAACAACGAGGGAAGACGGAGTAAGCGCGGAGCAAGAAGACTCAAGCGCAGACGGAGACATCGG
ATTCAGAGGGTGAAAAAGCTGCTCTTCGATTACAATCTCCTGACCGATCATAGTGAGCTGAGCGGAATCA
ACCCCTACGAGGCGCGAGTGAAAGGGCTTTCCCAGAAGCTGTCCGAAGAGGAGTTCTCCGCCGCGTTGCT
GCACCTGGCCAAACGGAGGGGGGTTCACAATGTAAACGAAGTGGAGGAGGACACGGGCAATGAACTTAGT
ACGAAAGAACAGATCAGTAGGAACTCTAAGGCTCTCGAAGAGAAATACGTCGCTGAGTTGCAGCTTGAGA
GACTGAAAAAAGACGGCGAAGTACGCGGATCTATTAATAGGTTCAAGACTTCAGATTACGTAAAGGAAGC
CAAGCAGCTCCTGAAAGTACAGAAAGCGTACCATCAGCTCGATCAGAGCTTCATCGATACCTACATAGAT
TTGCTGGAGACACGGAGGACATACTACGAGGGCCCAGGGGAAGGATCTCCTTTTGGGTGGAAGGACATCA
AGGAATGGTACGAGATGCTTATGGGACATTGTACATATTTTCCGGAGGAGCTCAGGAGCGTCAAGTACGC
CTACAATGCCGACCTGTACAATGCCCTCAATGACCTCAATAACCTCGTGATTACCAGGGACGAGAACGAG
AAGCTGGAGTACTATGAAAAGTTCCAGATTATCGAGAATGTGTTTAAGCAGAAGAAGAAGCCGACACTTA
AGCAGATTGCAAAGGAAATCCTCGTGAATGAGGAAGATATCAAGGGATACAGAGTGACAAGTACAGGCAA
GCCCGAGTTCACAAATCTGAAGGTGTACCACGATATTAAGGACATAACCGCACGAAAGGAGATAATCGAA
AACGCTGAGCTCCTCGATCAGATCGCAAAAATTCTTACCATCTACCAGTCTAGTGAGGACATTCAGGAGG
AACTGACTAATCTGAACAGTGAGCTCACCCAAGAGGAAATTGAGCAGATTTCAAACCTGAAAGGCTACAC
CGGGACGCACAATCTGAGCCTCAAAGCAATCAACCTCATTCTGGATGAACTTTGGCACACAAATGACAAC
CAAATTGCCATATTCAACCGCCTGAAACTGGTGCCAAAAAAAGTGGATCTGTCACAGCAAAAGGAAATCC
CTACAACCTTGGTTGACGATTTTATTCTGTCCCCCGTTGTCAAGCGGAGCTTCATCCAGTCAATCAAGGT
GATCAATGCCATCATTAAAAAATACGGATTGCCAAACGATATAATTATCGAGCTTGCACGAGAGAAGAAC
TCAAAGGACGCCCAGAAGATGATTAACGAAATGCAGAAGCGCAACCGCCAGACAAACGAACGCATAGAGG
AAATTATAAGAACAACCGGCAAAGAGAATGCCAAGTATCTGATCGAGAAAATCAAGCTGCACGACATGCA
AGAAGGCAAGTGCCTGTACTCTCTGGAAGCTATCCCACTCGAAGATCTGCTGAATAATCCATTCAATTAC
GAGGTGGACCACATCATCCCTAGATCCGTAAGCTTTGACAATTCCTTCAATAACAAAGTTCTGGTTAAAC
AGGAGGAAAATTCTAAAAAAGGGAACCGGACCCCGTTCCAGTACCTGAGCTCCAGTGACAGCAAGATTAG
CTACGAGACTTTTAAGAAACATATTCTGAATCTGGCCAAAGGCAAAGGCAGGATCAGCAAGACCAAGAAG
GAGTACCTCCTCGAAGAACGCGACATTAACAGATTTAGTGTGCAGAAAGATTTCATCAACCGAAACCTTG
TCGATACTCGGTACGCCACGAGAGGCCTGATGAATCTCCTCAGGAGCTACTTCCGCGTCAATAATCTGGA
CGTTAAAGTCAAGAGCATAAATGGGGGATTCACCAGCTTTCTGAGGAGAAAGTGGAAGTTTAAGAAGGAA
CGAAACAAAGGATACAAGCACCATGCTGAGGATGCTTTGATCATCGCTAACGCGGACTTTATCTTTAAGG
AATGGAAAAAGCTGGATAAGGCAAAGAAAGTGATGGAAAACCAGATGTTCGAGGAGAAGCAGGCAGAGTC
AATGCCTGAGATCGAGACAGAGCAGGAATACAAGGAAATTTTCATCACCCCTCATCAGATTAAACACATA
AAGGACTTCAAAGACTATAAATACTCTCATAGGGTGGACAAAAAACCCAATCGCGAGCTCATTAATGACA
CCCTGTACTCAACACGGAAGGATGATAAAGGTAATACCTTGATTGTGAATAATCTTAATGGATTGTATGA
CAAAGATAACGACAAGCTCAAGAAGCTGATCAACAAGTCTCCAGAGAAGCTCCTTATGTATCACCACGAC
CCACAGACTTATCAGAAATTGAAACTGATCATGGAGCAATACGGGGATGAGAAGAACCCACTCTACAAAT
ATTATGAGGAAACAGGTAATTACCTGACCAAGTACTCCAAGAAGGATAACGGACCAGTGATCAAAAAGAT
AAAGTACTATGGCAACAAACTTAATGCGCATTTGGACATAACTGACGATTACCCCAATTCTCGAAACAAG
GTTGTGAAGCTCTCCCTGAAGCCTTATAGATTTGACGTGTACCTGGATAATGGGGTTTATAAATTCGTCA
CCGTGAAAAATCTGGACGTGATCAAAAAGGAGAACTATTATGAAGTAAACTCAAAGTGCTATGAGGAGGC
GAAGAAGCTGAAGAAGATCTCCAATCAGGCCGAGTTCATCGCTTCCTTCTATAATAACGATCTCATCAAG
ATCAATGGAGAGCTTTATCGCGTCATTGGTGTGAACAATGACTTGCTGAACAGGATCGAAGTCAATATGA
TAGACATTACCTACCGGGAGTATCTCGAAAACATGAATGATAAACGGCCGCCTCGCATCATCAAGACAAT
CGCATCTAAAACTCAGTCAATAAAAAAGTACTCTACCGATATCCTGGGGAATCTCTATGAAGTGAAGTCA
AAGAAGCACCCACAAATCATTAAAAAAGGTGGATCCCCCAAGAAGAAGAGGAAAGTCTCGAGCGACTACA
AAGACCATGACGGTGATTATAAAGATCATGACATCGATTACAAGGATGACGATGACAAG
Features (pLannotate 1.2.2; 19 found; start..end, strand, type, name):
     13..261     +  CDS            UGI: UNGI_BPPB2 - Experimental evidence at protein level: Swiss-Prot protein existence level 1. This protein binds specifically and reversibly to the host uracil-DNA glycosylase, preventing removal of uracil residues from PBS2 DNA by the host uracil-excision repair system. From Bacillus phage PBS2 (Bacteriophage PBS2).
    349..573     +  polyA_signal   bGH poly(A) signal: bovine growth hormone polyadenylation signal
    577..598     +  promoter       SV40 promoter (fragment): SV40 enhancer and early promoter
    603..619     +  misc_feature   MCS (fragment): pBluescript multiple cloning site
    668..684     -  protein_bind   lac operator: The lac repressor binds to the lac operator to inhibit transcription in E. coli. This inhibition can be relieved by adding lactose or isopropyl-β-D-thiogalactopyranoside (IPTG). lac repressor encoded by lacI
    692..722     -  promoter       lac promoter: promoter for the E. coli lac operon
    737..758     -  protein_bind   CAP binding site: CAP binding activates transcription in the presence of cAMP. E. coli catabolite activator protein
    771..863     -  CDS            lacI (fragment): lac repressor; lacI; The lac repressor binds to the lac operator to inhibit transcription in E. coli. This inhibition can be relieved by adding lactose or isopropyl-β-D-thiogalactopyranoside (IPTG).
   1046..1634    -  rep_origin     ori: high-copy-number ColE1/pMB1/pBR322/pUC origin of replication
   1805..2665    -  CDS            AmpR: β-lactamase; bla; confers resistance to ampicillin, carbenicillin, and related antibiotics
   2666..2770    -  promoter       AmpR promoter: bla
   2841..2885    -  misc_feature   bom (fragment): basis of mobility region from pBR322
   3040..3419    +  enhancer       CMV enhancer: human cytomegalovirus immediate early enhancer
   3420..3623    +  promoter       CMV promoter: human cytomegalovirus (CMV) immediate early promoter
   3665..3683    +  promoter       T7 promoter: promoter for bacteriophage T7 RNA polymerase
   3697..4383    +  CDS            Apobec1: ABEC1_RAT - Experimental evidence at protein level: Swiss-Prot protein existence level 1. Catalytic component of the apolipoprotein B mRNA editing enzyme complex which is responsible for the postranscriptional editing of a CAA codon for Gln to a UAA codon for stop in the APOB mRNA. May also play a role in the epigenetic regulation of gene expression by participating in DNA demethylation. From Rattus norvegicus (Rat).
   4384..4431    +  CDS            ABE(7.10) (fragment): adenine base editor comprising wild-type E. coli TadA fused to the evolved TadA*(7.10) mutant (Gaudelli et al., 2017)
   4435..7590    +  CDS            cas9: CAS9_STAAU - Experimental evidence at protein level: Swiss-Prot protein existence level 1. CRISPR (clustered regularly interspaced short palindromic repeat) is an adaptive immune system that provides protection against mobile genetic elements (viruses, transposable elements and conjugative plasmids). CRISPR clusters contain spacers, sequences complementary to antecedent mobile elements, and target invading nucleic acids. CRISPR clusters are transcribed and processed into CRISPR RNA (crRNA). In type II CRISPR systems correct processing of pre-crRNA requires a trans- encoded small RNA (tracrRNA)
   7624..7689    +  CDS            3xFLAG: three tandem FLAG® epitope tags, followed by an enterokinase cleavage site
