[The description below was written by a language model from this plasmid's Addgene catalogue record and pLannotate feature annotations shown in this document.]
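Description:
pJL-SaBE3 is a 7,689 bp mammalian expression plasmid built on a CMV-promoter backbone, designed to produce the cytidine base editor SaBE3 in mammalian cells. In bacteria it is maintained through a high-copy ColE1/pUC-type origin and selected with ampicillin via the β-lactamase gene and its native promoter. Small remnants of cloning-vector sequence (lac promoter/operator, a lacI fragment, a bom fragment, a short SV40 promoter fragment) are also annotated but have no evident role in the design.

The roughly 4.3 kb insert is a single fusion open reading frame, described in the record as rAPOBEC1-XTEN-SaCas9n-UGI-NLS. It is driven by the human CMV immediate-early enhancer and promoter, with a T7 promoter just upstream of the coding sequence, and terminated by the bovine growth hormone polyadenylation signal. The rat APOBEC1 cytidine deaminase sits at the N-terminus. It is followed by a short linker that the automated annotation labels as an ABE(7.10) fragment, but that position corresponds to the XTEN linker named in the catalogue entry. Next comes Staphylococcus aureus Cas9 in its nickase form. Because the sequence numbering starts within the fusion, the reading frame continues across the plasmid origin into the uracil glycosylase inhibitor from Bacillus phage PBS2. The segment between Cas9 and UGI is annotated as 3xFLAG, a tag the catalogue does not mention, so this call may be a linker match. The NLS is listed in the catalogue name but not annotated.

In use, the guide-directed nickase positions the deaminase to convert C to U in the displaced DNA strand. UGI blocks uracil excision, favouring a C•G to T•A outcome. Using SaCas9 instead of SpCas9 changes the PAM requirement and so broadens the range of targetable sites. No guide RNA cassette is annotated, so the guide must be supplied separately.
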