Addgene plasmid #85169: pJL-SaBE3
Purpose: Expresses SaBE3 in mammalian cells
Depositing lab: David Liu. Depositing organization: Harvard University. Publication: Increasing the genome-targeting scope and precision of base editing with engineered Cas9-cytidine deaminase fusions. Kim YB, Komor AC, Levy JM, Packer MS, Zhao KT, Liu DR. Nat Biotechnol. 2017 Feb 13. doi: 10.1038/nbt.3803. PubMed 28191901.
Backbone
  Vector backbone: CMV
  Backbone manufacturer: origene
  Backbone size w/o insert (bp): 3399
  Total vector size (bp): 7689
  Vector type: Mammalian Expression
Growth in bacteria
  Bacterial resistance: Ampicillin, 100 μg/mL
  Growth temperature: 37°C
  Growth strain: DH5alpha
  Copy number: High Copy
Gene/Insert
  Gene/Insert name: SaBE3 (alt name: rAPOBEC1-XTEN-SaCas9n-UGI-NLS)
  Species: R. norvegicus (rat); S. aureus
  Insert size (bp): 4290
  Promoter: CMV
  Cloning method: Ligation Independent Cloning
  Sequencing primers: 5′ CMV; 3′ TGGTTCTTTCCGCCTCAGAAGC
Resource information
  A portion of this plasmid was derived from a plasmid made by: Cloned from Addgene #73021 and Addgene #65776
Terms and licenses: Academic/Nonprofit Terms; Industry Terms: Not Available to Industry
How to cite: pJL-SaBE3 was a gift from David Liu (Addgene plasmid # 85169 ; http://n2t.net/addgene:85169 ; RRID:Addgene_85169)
