>Addgene plasmid #85169 | pJL-SaBE3 | addgene partial sequence | sequence record 168059 | CMV-F 5'-CGCAAATGGGCGGTAGGCGTG-3'
GTTTAGTGAACCGTCAGATCCGCTAGAGATCCGCGGCCGCTAATACGACTCACTATAGGGAGAGCCGCCA
CCATGAGCTCAGAGACTGGCCCAGTGGCTGTGGACCCCACATTGAGACGGCGGATCGAGCCCCATGAGTT
TGAGGTATTCTTCGATCCGAGAGAGCTCCGCAAGGAGACCTGCCTGCTTTACGAAATTAATTGGGGGGGC
CGGCACTCCATTTGGCGACATACATCACAGAACACTAACAAGCACGTCGAAGTCAACTTCATCGAGAAGT
TCACGACAGAAAGATATTTCTGTCCGAACACAAGGTGCAGCATTACCTGGTTTCTCAGCTGGAGCCCATG
CGGCGAATGTAGTAGGGCCATCACTGAATTCCTGTCAAGGTATCCCCACGTCACTCTGTTTATTTACATC
GCAAGGCTGTACCACCACGCTGACCCCCGCAATCGACAAGGCCTGCGGGATTTGATCTCTTCAGGTGTGA
CTATCCAAATTATGACTGAGCAGGAGTCAGGATACTGCTGGAGAAACTTTGTGAATTATAGCCCGAGTAA
TGAAGCCCACTGGCCTAGGTATCCCCATCTGTGGGTACGACTGTACGTTCTTGAACTGTACTGCATCATA
CTGGGCCTGCCTCCTTGTCTCAACATTCTGAGAAGGAAGCAGCCACAGCTGACATTCTTTACCATCGCTC
TTCAGTCTTGTCATTACCAGCGACTGCCCCCACACATTCTCTGGGCCACCGGGTTGAAAAGCGGCAGCGA
GACTCCCGGGACCTCAGAGTCCGCCACACCCGAAAGTGGGAAACGGAACTACATCCTGGGGCTTGCCATT
GGGATAACCAGCGTTGGCTACGGAATTATTGATT
