>Addgene plasmid #85169 | pJL-SaBE3 | addgene partial sequence | sequence record 168060 | BGH-rev 5'-TAGAAGGCACAGTCGAGG-3'
ATGGTGATGGTGATGATGACCGGTTAGACTTTCCTCTTCTTCTTGGGAGAACCACCAGAGAGCATCTTAA
TCTTGTTCTCACCGTTGCTATCCTGTATGACCAGAGCCCAAGGCTTGTATTCAGGGGCGTCGCTAGTCAG
AAGCATGACATTCTCGTCGGTGCTCTCGTCGTAGGCGGTGTGCACGAGTATATCGCTTTCCGGCTTGTTC
CCAATGACTTCTTCCACCTCCTCTGGGAGCATGAGGATGGATTCCTGGATAACCAGTTGCTTACCGGTCT
CCTTTTCAATAATATCTGACAGATTAGTAGAACCACCAGACTTGTCATCGTCATCCTTGTAATCGATGTC
ATGATCTTTATAATCACCGTCATGGTCTTTGTAGTCGCTCGAGACTTTCCTCTTCTTCTTGGGGGATCCA
CCTTTTTTAATGATTTGTGGGTGCTTCTTTGACTTCACTTCATAGAGATTCCCCAGGATATCGGTAGAGT
ACTTTTTTATTGACTGAGTTTTAGATGCGATTGTCTTGATGATGCGAGGCGGCCGTTTATCATTCATGTT
TTCGAGATACTCCCGGTAGGTAATGTCTATCATATTGACTTCGATCCTGTTCAGCAAGTCATTGTTCACA
CCAATGACGCGATAAAGCTCTCCATTGATCTTGATGAGATCGTTATTATAGAAGGAAGCGATGAACTCGG
CCTGATTGGAGATCTTCTTCAGCTTCTTCGCCTCCTCATAGCACTTTGAGTTTACTTCATAATAGTTCTC
CTTTTTGATCACGTCCAGATTTTTCACGGTGACGAATTTATAAACCCCATTATCCAGGTACACGTCAAAT
CTATAAGGCTTCAGGGAGAGCTTCACAACCTTGTTTCGAGAATTGGGGTAATCGTCAGTTATGTCCAA
